Addgene plasmid #79738: AAPK2_HUMAN_D0
Purpose: This plasmid encodes the kinase domain of AAPK2. Intended for co-expression with Lambda Phosphatase that accompanies this set to enhance bacterial kinase expression.
Depositing lab: John Chodera & Nicholas Levinson & Markus Seeliger. Depositing organization: Memorial Sloan-Kettering Cancer Center. Publication: An open library of human kinase domain constructs for automated bacterial expression. Albanese SK, Parton DL, Isik M, Rodriguez-Laureano L, Hanson SM, Behr JM, Gradia S, Jeans C, Levinson NM, Seeliger MA, Chodera JD. Biochemistry. 2018 Jul 13. doi: 10.1021/acs.biochem.7b01081. PubMed 30004690.
Backbone
  Vector backbone: pET His10 TEV LIC cloning vector (2B-T-10)
  Backbone manufacturer: Scott Gradia (Addgene plasmid # 78173)
  Vector type: Bacterial Expression
Growth in bacteria
  Bacterial resistance: Ampicillin, 100 μg/mL
  Growth temperature: 37°C
  Growth strain: DH5alpha
  Copy number: Low Copy
Gene/Insert
  Gene/Insert name: AAPK2
  Species: H. sapiens (human)
  Promoter: T7
  Tag / fusion protein: His10-TEV (N terminal on backbone)
  Cloning method: Ligation Independent Cloning
  Sequencing primers: 5′ T7; 3′ T7 reverse
Terms and licenses: Academic/Nonprofit Terms; Industry Terms: Not Available to Industry
Depositor comments: This plasmid was generated as part of an open library of human kinase domain constructs for automated bacterial expression. The work can be found here doi: http://dx.doi.org/10.1101/038711 The lambda phosphatase expression vector can be found at https://www.addgene.org/79748/ The YopH Phosphatase expression vector can be found at https://www.addgene.org/79749/
How to cite: AAPK2_HUMAN_D0 was a gift from John Chodera & Nicholas Levinson & Markus Seeliger (Addgene plasmid # 79738 ; http://n2t.net/addgene:79738 ; RRID:Addgene_79738)
