[The description below was written by a language model from this plasmid's Addgene catalogue record.]
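Description:
AAPK2_HUMAN_D0 is a bacterial expression plasmid built on the pET His10 TEV LIC cloning vector (2B-T-10), carrying the kinase domain of human AAPK2. AAPK2 is the UniProt-style name for the catalytic alpha-2 subunit of AMP-activated protein kinase. The insert was introduced by ligation-independent cloning and sits under a T7 promoter, so expression depends on a host strain that supplies T7 RNA polymerase. The plasmid is maintained in standard cloning strains such as DH5alpha, is selected with ampicillin, and is recorded as low copy. No feature table accompanies the record, so the exact domain boundaries, the origin of replication and other backbone elements are not stated here.

The backbone adds an N-terminal ten-histidine tag followed by a TEV protease recognition site. The fusion protein can therefore be captured by immobilised metal affinity chromatography, and the tag can then be cleaved off to leave a near-native kinase domain.

The construct belongs to an open library of human kinase domain constructs designed for automated, parallel expression in bacteria. It is intended to be co-expressed with the Lambda phosphatase plasmid supplied with the set, and a YopH phosphatase vector is also mentioned as a companion. According to the record, phosphatase co-expression enhances bacterial kinase expression; in general this approach keeps the kinase dephosphorylated, limiting toxicity to the host. Typical uses would be producing recombinant kinase domain for biochemical, biophysical or structural studies.
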