>Addgene plasmid #79738 | AAPK2_HUMAN_D0 | depositor partial sequence | sequence record 149060 | Sequence of gene (AAPK2_HUMAN) inserted into backbone.
AAGCACGACGGGCGGGTGAAGATCGGACACTACGTGCTGGGCGACACGCTGGGCGTCGGCACCTTCGGCA
AAGTGAAGATTGGAGAACATCAATTAACAGGCCATAAAGTGGCAGTTAAAATCTTAAATAGACAGAAGAT
TCGCAGTTTAGATGTTGTTGGAAAAATAAAACGAGAAATTCAAAATCTAAAACTCTTTCGTCATCCTCAT
ATTATCAAACTATACCAGGTGATCAGCACTCCAACAGATTTTTTTATGGTAATGGAATATGTGTCTGGAG
GTGAATTATTTGACTACATCTGTAAGCATGGACGGGTTGAAGAGATGGAAGCCAGGCGGCTCTTTCAGCA
GATTCTGTCTGCTGTGGATTACTGTCATAGGCATATGGTTGTTCATCGAGACCTGAAACCAGAGAATGTC
CTGTTGGATGCACACATGAATGCCAAGATAGCCGATTTCGGATTATCTAATATGATGTCAGATGGTGAAT
TTCTGAGAACTAGTTGCGGATCTCCAAATTATGCAGCACCTGAAGTCATCTCAGGCAGATTGTATGCAGG
TCCTGAAGTTGATATCTGGAGCTGTGGTGTTATCTTGTATGCTCTTCTTTGTGGCACCCTCCCATTTGAT
GATGAGCATGTACCTACGTTATTTAAGAAGATCCGAGGGGGTGTCTTTTATATCCCAGAATATCTCAATC
GTTCTGTCGCCACTCTCCTGATGCATATGCTGCAGGTTGACCCACTGAAACGAGCAACTATCAAAGACAT
AAGAGAGCATGAATGGTTTAAACAAGATTTGCCCAGTTACTTATTTCCTGAA
