>Addgene plasmid #79738 | AAPK2_HUMAN_D0 | addgene partial sequence | sequence record 159362 | T7 5'-TAATACGACTCACTATAGGG-3'
CGGCTCCGGAGAGCTCTTTAATTAAGCGGCCGCCCTGCAGGACTCGAGTTCTAGAAATAATTTTGTTTAA
CTTTAAGAAGGAGATATACATATGAAATCTTCTCACCATCACCATCACCATCACCATCACCATGAAAACC
TGTACTTCCAATCCAATGCAAAGCACGACGGGCGGGTGAAGATCGGACACTACGTGCTGGGCGACACGCT
GGGCGTCGGCACCTTCGGCAAAGTGAAGATTGGAGAACATCAATTAACAGGCCATAAAGTGGCAGTTAAA
ATCTTAAATAGACAGAAGATTCGCAGTTTAGATGTTGTTGGAAAAATAAAACGAGAAATTCAAAATCTAA
AACTCTTTCGTCATCCTCATATTATCAAACTATACCAGGTGATCAGCACTCCAACAGATTTTTTTATGGT
AATGGAATATGTGTCTGGAGGTGAATTATTTGACTACATCTGTAAGCATGGACGGGTTGAAGAGATGGAA
GCCAGGCGGCTCTTTCAGCAGATTCTGTCTGCTGTGGATTACTGTCATAGGCATATGGTTGTTCATCGAG
ACCTGAAACCAGAGAATGTCCTGTTGGATGCACACATGAATGCCAAGATAGCCGATTTCGGATTATCTAA
TATGATGTCAGATGGTGAATTTCTGAGAACTAGTTGCGGATCTCCAAATTATGCAGCACCTGAAGTCATC
TCAGGCAGATTGTATGCAGGTCCTGAAGTTGATATCTGGAGCTGTGGTGTTATCTTGTATGCTCTTCTTT
GTGGCACCCTCCCATTTGATGATGAGCATGTACCTACGTTATTTAAGAAGATCCGAGGGGGTGTCTTTTA
TATCCCAGAATATCTCAATCGTTCTGTCGCCACTCTCCTGATGCATATGCTGCAGGTTGACCCACTGAAA
CGAGCAACTATCAAAGACATAAGAGAGCATGAATGGTTTAAACAAGATTTGCCCAGTTACTTATTTCCTG
AATAATAACATTGGAAGTGGATAACGGATCCGCGATCGCGGCGCGCCACCTGGTGGCCGGCCGG
