>Addgene plasmid #79738 | AAPK2_HUMAN_D0 | addgene partial sequence | sequence record 159363 | T7term 5'-GCTAGTTATTGCTCAGCGG-3'
CTTTCGGGCTTTGTTAGCAGCCGGATCAGCGCGCACGCGTGGTACCGGCCGGCCACCAGGTGGCGCGCCG
CGATCGCGGATCCGTTATCCACTTCCAATGTTATTATTCAGGAAATAAGTAACTGGGCAAATCTTGTTTA
AACCATTCATGCTCTCTTATGTCTTTGATAGTTGCTCGTTTCAGTGGGTCAACCTGCAGCATATGCATCA
GGAGAGTGGCGACAGAACGATTGAGATATTCTGGGATATAAAAGACACCCCCTCGGATCTTCTTAAATAA
CGTAGGTACATGCTCATCATCAAATGGGAGGGTGCCACAAAGAAGAGCATACAAGATAACACCACAGCTC
CAGATATCAACTTCAGGACCTGCATACAATCTGCCTGAGATGACTTCAGGTGCTGCATAATTTGGAGATC
CGCAACTAGTTCTCAGAAATTCACCATCTGACATCATATTAGATAATCCGAAATCGGCTATCTTGGCATT
CATGTGTGCATCCAACAGGACATTCTCTGGTTTCAGGTCTCGATGAACAACCATATGCCTATGACAGTAA
TCCACAGCAGACAGAATCTGCTGAAAGAGCCGCCTGGCTTCCATCTCTTCAACCCGTCCATGCTTACAGA
TGTAGTCAAATAATTCACCTCCAGACACATATTCCATTACCATAAAAAAATCTGTTGGAGTGCTGATCAC
CTGGTATAGTTTGATAATATGAGGATGACGAAAGAGTTTTAGATTTTGAATTTCTCGTTTTATTTTTCCA
ACAACATCTAAACTGCGAATCTTCTGTCTATTTAAGATTTTAACTGCCACTTTATGGCCTGTTAAT
